LOCUS       Exported 2501 bp ds-DNA circular SYN 13-MAY-2021
DEFINITION  synthetic circular DNA
ACCESSION   .
VERSION     .
KEYWORDS    pICH77901
SOURCE      synthetic DNA construct
  ORGANISM  synthetic DNA construct
REFERENCE   1 (bases 1 to 2501)
  AUTHORS   Engler C, Youles M, Gruetzner R, Ehnert TM, Werner S, Jones JD,
            Patron NJ, Marillonnet S
  TITLE     A golden gate modular cloning toolbox for plants.
  JOURNAL   ACS Synth Biol. 2014 Nov 21;3(11):839-43. doi: 10.1021/sb4001504.
            Epub 2014 Feb 20.
  PUBMED    24933124
REFERENCE   2 (bases 1 to 2501)
  AUTHORS   .
  TITLE     Direct Submission
  JOURNAL   Exported May 13, 2021 from SnapGene Server 1.1.58
            http://www.snapgene.com
FEATURES             Location/Qualifiers
     source          1..2501
                     /organism="synthetic DNA construct"
                     /mol_type="other DNA"
     primer_bind     complement(40..58)
                     /label=pBRforEco
                     /note="pBR322 vectors, upsteam of EcoRI site, forward
                     primer"
     promoter        126..230
                     /gene="bla"
                     /label=AmpR promoter
     CDS             450..1241
                     /codon_start=1
                     /gene="aadA"
                     /product="aminoglycoside adenylyltransferase (Murphy,
                     1985)"
                     /label=SmR
                     /note="confers resistance to spectinomycin and
                     streptomycin"
                     /translation="MREAVIAEVSTQLSEVVGVIERHLEPTLLAVHLYGSAVDGGLKPH
                     SDIDLLVTVTVRLDETTRRALINDLLETSASPGESEILRAVEVTIVVHDDIIPWRYPAK
                     RELQFGEWQRNDILAGIFEPATIDIDLAILLTKAREHSVALVGPAAEELFDPVPEQDLF
                     EALNETLTLWNSPPDWAGDERNVVLTLSRIWYSAVTGKIAPKDVAADWAMERLPAQYQP
                     VILEARQAYLGQEEDRLASRADQLEEFVHYVKGEITKVVGK"
     rep_origin      1412..2000
                     /direction=RIGHT
                     /label=ori
                     /note="high-copy-number ColE1/pMB1/pBR322/pUC origin of
                     replication"
     primer_bind     1901..1920
                     /label=pBR322ori-F
                     /note="pBR322 origin, forward primer"
     primer_bind     2154..2171
                     /label=L4440
                     /note="L4440 vector, forward primer"
     terminator      2249..2501
                     /label=MAS terminator
                     /note="mannopine synthase terminator"
ORIGIN
        1 cgcttgagac cacgaagtgg ctcttcagtg gacgaaaggg cctcgtgata cgcctatttt
       61 tataggttaa tgtcatgata ataatggttt cttagacgtc aggtggcact tttcggggaa
      121 atgtgcgcgg aacccctatt tgtttatttt tctaaataca ttcaaatatg tatccgctca
      181 tgagacaata accctgataa atgcttcaat aatattgaaa aaggaagagt atgcgctcac
      241 gcaactggtc cagaaccttg accgaacgca gcggtggtaa cggcgcagtg gcggttttca
      301 tggcttgtta tgactgtttt tttggggtac agtctatgcc tcgggcatcc aagcagcaag
      361 cgcgttacgc cgtgggtcga tgtttgatgt tatggagcag caacgatgtt acgcagcagg
      421 gcagtcgccc taaaacaaag ttaaacatca tgagggaagc ggtgatcgcc gaagtatcga
      481 ctcaactatc agaggtagtt ggcgtcatcg agcgccatct cgaaccgacg ttgctggccg
      541 tacatttgta cggctccgca gtggatggcg gcctgaagcc acacagcgat attgatttgc
      601 tggttacggt gaccgtaagg cttgatgaaa caacgcggcg agctttgatc aacgaccttt
      661 tggaaacttc ggcttcccct ggagagagcg agattctccg cgctgtagaa gtcaccattg
      721 ttgtgcacga cgacatcatt ccgtggcgtt atccagctaa gcgcgaactg caatttggag
      781 aatggcagcg caatgacatt cttgcaggta tcttcgagcc agccacgatc gacattgatc
      841 tggctatctt gctgacaaaa gcaagagaac atagcgttgc cttggtaggt ccagcggcgg
      901 aggaactctt tgatccggtt cctgaacagg atctatttga ggcgctaaat gaaaccttaa
      961 cgctatggaa ctcgccgccc gactgggctg gcgatgagcg aaatgtagtg cttacgttgt
     1021 cccgcatttg gtacagcgca gtaaccggca aaatcgcgcc gaaggatgtc gctgccgact
     1081 gggcaatgga gcgcctgccg gcccagtatc agcccgtcat acttgaagct agacaggctt
     1141 atcttggaca agaagaagat cgcttggcct cgcgcgcaga tcagttggaa gaatttgtcc
     1201 attacgtaaa aggcgagatc accaaggtag tcggcaaata actgtcagac caagtttact
     1261 catatatact ttagattgat ttaaaacttc atttttaatt taaaaggatc taggtgaaga
     1321 tcctttttga taatctcatg accaaaatcc cttaacgtga gttttcgttc cactgagcgt
     1381 cagaccccgt agaaaagatc aaaggatctt cttgagatcc tttttttctg cgcgtaatct
     1441 gctgcttgca aacaaaaaaa ccaccgctac cagcggtggt ttgtttgccg gatcaagagc
     1501 taccaactct ttttccgaag gtaactggct tcagcagagc gcagatacca aatactgtcc
     1561 ttctagtgta gccgtagtta ggccaccact tcaagaactc tgtagcaccg cctacatacc
     1621 tcgctctgct aatcctgtta ccagtggctg ctgccagtgg cgataagtcg tgtcttaccg
     1681 ggttggactc aagacgatag ttaccggata aggcgcagcg gtcgggctga acggggggtt
     1741 cgtgcacaca gcccagcttg gagcgaacga cctacaccga actgagatac ctacagcgtg
     1801 agctatgaga aagcgccacg cttcccgaag ggagaaaggc ggacaggtat ccggtaagcg
     1861 gcagggtcgg aacaggagag cgcacgaggg agcttccagg gggaaacgcc tggtatcttt
     1921 atagtcctgt cgggtttcgc cacctctgac ttgagcgtcg atttttgtga tgctcgtcag
     1981 gggggcggag cctatggaaa aacgccagca acgcggcctt tttacggttc ctggcctttt
     2041 gctggccttt tgctcacatg ttctttcctg cgttatcccc tgattctgtg gataaccgta
     2101 ttaccgcctt tgagtgagct gataccgctc gccgcagccg aacgaccgag cgcagcgagt
     2161 cagtgagcga ggaagcggaa gagcgcccaa tacgcaaacc gcctctcccc gcgcgttggc
     2221 cgattcatta atcactctgt ggtctcagct tggactccca tgttggcaaa ggcaaccaaa
     2281 caaacaatga atgatccgct cctgcatatg gggcggtttg agtatttcaa ctgccatttg
     2341 ggctgaattg tagacatgct cctgtcagaa attccgtgat cttactcaat attcagtaat
     2401 ctcggccaat atcctaaatg tgcgtggctt tatctgtctt tgtattgttt catcaattca
     2461 tgtaacgttt gcttttctta tgaattttca aataaattat c
//
