>Addgene plasmid #50341 | pICH77901 | addgene full sequence | sequence record 497532 | Addgene NGS Result
CTCTTCCGCTTCCTCGCTCACTGACTCGCTGCGCTCGGTCGTTCGGCTGCGGCGAGCGGTATCAGCTCAC
TCAAAGGCGGTAATACGGTTATCCACAGAATCAGGGGATAACGCAGGAAAGAACATGTGAGCAAAAGGCC
AGCAAAAGGCCAGGAACCGTAAAAAGGCCGCGTTGCTGGCGTTTTTCCATAGGCTCCGCCCCCCTGACGA
GCATCACAAAAATCGACGCTCAAGTCAGAGGTGGCGAAACCCGACAGGACTATAAAGATACCAGGCGTTT
CCCCCTGGAAGCTCCCTCGTGCGCTCTCCTGTTCCGACCCTGCCGCTTACCGGATACCTGTCCGCCTTTC
TCCCTTCGGGAAGCGTGGCGCTTTCTCATAGCTCACGCTGTAGGTATCTCAGTTCGGTGTAGGTCGTTCG
CTCCAAGCTGGGCTGTGTGCACGAACCCCCCGTTCAGCCCGACCGCTGCGCCTTATCCGGTAACTATCGT
CTTGAGTCCAACCCGGTAAGACACGACTTATCGCCACTGGCAGCAGCCACTGGTAACAGGATTAGCAGAG
CGAGGTATGTAGGCGGTGCTACAGAGTTCTTGAAGTGGTGGCCTAACTACGGCTACACTAGAAGAACAGT
ATTTGGTATCTGCGCTCTGCTGAAGCCAGTTACCTTCGGAAAAAGAGTTGGTAGCTCTTGATCCGGCAAA
CAAACCACCGCTGGTAGCGGTGGTTTTTTTGTTTGCAAGCAGCAGATTACGCGCAGAAAAAAAGGATCTC
AAGAAGATCCTTTGATCTTTTCTACGGGGTCTGACGCTCAGTGGAACGAAAACTCACGTTAAGGGATTTT
GGTCATGAGATTATCAAAAAGGATCTTCACCTAGATCCTTTTAAATTAAAAATGAAGTTTTAAATCAATC
TAAAGTATATATGAGTAAACTTGGTCTGACAGTTATTTGCCGACTACCTTGGTGATCTCGCCTTTTACGT
AATGGACAAATTCTTCCAACTGATCTGCGCGCGAGGCCAAGCGATCTTCTTCTTGTCCAAGATAAGCCTG
TCTAGCTTCAAGTATGACGGGCTGATACTGGGCCGGCAGGCGCTCCATTGCCCAGTCGGCAGCGACATCC
TTCGGCGCGATTTTGCCGGTTACTGCGCTGTACCAAATGCGGGACAACGTAAGCACTACATTTCGCTCAT
CGCCAGCCCAGTCGGGCGGCGAGTTCCATAGCGTTAAGGTTTCATTTAGCGCCTCAAATAGATCCTGTTC
AGGAACCGGATCAAAGAGTTCCTCCGCCGCTGGACCTACCAAGGCAACGCTATGTTCTCTTGCTTTTGTC
AGCAAGATAGCCAGATCAATGTCGATCGTGGCTGGCTCGAAGATACCTGCAAGAATGTCATTGCGCTGCC
ATTCTCCAAATTGCAGTTCGCGCTTAGCTGGATAACGCCACGGAATGATGTCGTCGTGCACAACAATGGT
GACTTCTACAGCGCGGAGAATCTCGCTCTCTCCAGGGGAAGCCGAAGTTTCCAAAAGGTCGTTGATCAAA
GCTCGCCGCGTTGTTTCATCAAGCCTTACGGTCACCGTAACCAGCAAATCAATATCGCTGTGTGGCTTCA
GGCCGCCATCCACTGCGGAGCCGTACAAATGTACGGCCAGCAACGTCGGTTCGAGATGGCGCTCGATGAC
GCCAACTACCTCTGATAGTTGAGTCGATACTTCGGCGATCACCGCTTCCCTCATGATGTTTAACTTTGTT
TTAGGGCGACTGCCCTGCTGCGTAACATCGTTGCTGCTCCATAACATCAAACATCGACCCACGGCGTAAC
GCGCTTGCTGCTTGGATGCCCGAGGCATAGACTGTACCCCAAAAAAAAACAGTCATAACAAGCCATGAAA
ACCGCCACTGCGCCGTTACCACCGCTGCGTTCGGTCAAGGTTCTGGACCAGTTGCGTGAGCGCATACTCT
TCCTTTTTCAATATTATTGAAGCATTTATCAGGGTTATTGTCTCATGAGCGGATACATATTTGAATGTAT
TTAGAAAAATAAACAAATAGGGGTTCCGCGCACATTTCCCCGAAAAGTGCCACCTGACGTCTAAGAAACC
ATTATTATCATGACATTAACCTATAAAAATAGGCGTATCACGAGGCCCTTTCGTCCACTGAAGAGCCACT
TCGTGGTCTCAAGCGGATAATTTATTTGAAAATTCATAAGAAAAGCAAACGTTACATGAATTGATGAAAC
AATACAAAGACAGATAAAGCCACGCACATTTAGGATATTGGCCGAGATTACTGAATATTGAGTAAGATCA
CGGAATTTCTGACAGGAGCATGTCTACAATTCAGCCCAAATGGCAGTTGAAATACTCAAACCGCCCCATA
TGCAGGAGCGGATCATTCATTGTTTGTTTGGTTGCCTTTGCCAACATGGGAGTCCAAGCTGAGACCACAG
AGTGATTAATGAATCGGCCAACGCGCGGGGAGAGGCGGTTTGCGTATTGGGCG
Features (pLannotate 1.2.2; 7 found; start..end, strand, type, name):
    184..772     -  rep_origin     ori: high-copy-number ColE1/pMB1/pBR322/pUC origin of replication
    946..1734    -  CDS            aadA: S3AD_ECOLX - Experimental evidence at protein level: Swiss-Prot protein existence level 1. Mediates bacterial resistance to the antibiotics streptomycin and spectinomycin. From Escherichia coli.
   1741..1797    -  CDS            GmR (fragment): gentamycin acetyltransferase; aacC1; confers resistance to gentamycin
   1885..1965    +  CDS            int (fragment): INT2_ECOLX - Protein inferred from homology: Swiss-Prot protein existence level 3. Putative integrase believed to be involved in the insertion of antibiotic resistance genes into plasmids and transposons. From Escherichia coli.
   1956..2060    -  promoter       AmpR promoter: bla
   2186..2438    -  terminator     MAS terminator: mannopine synthase terminator
   2455..1       -  CDS            lacI (fragment) (across the origin): lac repressor; lacI; The lac repressor binds to the lac operator to inhibit transcription in E. coli. This inhibition can be relieved by adding lactose or isopropyl-β-D-thiogalactopyranoside (IPTG).
