[The description below was written by a language model from this plasmid's Addgene catalogue record, the feature table of its GenBank file and pLannotate feature annotations shown in this document.]
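Description:
pICH77901 is a small (about 2.5 kb) part-donor plasmid from a Golden Gate modular cloning (MoClo) toolbox for plants. It is built on the pICH41276 backbone and catalogued as a plant expression vector, although on its own it carries no plant promoter, coding sequence or T-DNA elements. It is a storage vector for a single standardized regulatory part. In E. coli it replicates from a high-copy ColE1/pUC-type origin and is selected with spectinomycin through the aadA aminoglycoside adenylyltransferase gene, which also confers streptomycin resistance. An AmpR (bla) promoter is annotated upstream of aadA. The short gentamicin acetyltransferase, integrase and lacI fragments detected by automated annotation appear to be non-functional remnants flanking the resistance cassette and the cloning site.

The payload is the 3' untranslated region and polyadenylation signal/terminator of the mannopine synthase (mas) gene of Agrobacterium tumefaciens, annotated as a roughly 250 bp MAS terminator. Internal BsaI and BbsI (BpiI) recognition sites were removed by point mutation so that the part is compatible with type IIS assembly. The fragment was inserted through BpiI sites that were destroyed during cloning, and it can be released with BsaI. The specific fusion overhangs are not stated in the record. In use, the terminator module is combined in a one-pot Golden Gate reaction with promoter, 5'UTR, coding-sequence and tag modules to assemble complete plant transcription units, where it provides transcript termination and polyadenylation. Those units can then be combined into multigene constructs for plant transformation.
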