Addgene plasmid #50341: pICH77901
Depositing lab: Sylvestre Marillonnet. Depositing organization: Leibniz Institute of Plant Biochemistry (IPB). Publication: A golden gate modular cloning toolbox for plants. Engler C, Youles M, Gruetzner R, Ehnert TM, Werner S, Jones JD, Patron NJ, Marillonnet S. ACS Synth Biol. 2014 Nov 21;3(11):839-43. doi: 10.1021/sb4001504. Epub 2014 Feb 20. PubMed 24933124.
Backbone
  Vector backbone: pICH41276
  Vector type: plant expression
Growth in bacteria
  Bacterial resistance: Spectinomycin, 50 μg/mL
  Growth temperature: 37°C
  Growth strain: DH5alpha
  Copy number: High Copy
Gene/Insert
  Gene/Insert name: 3'UTR, polyadenylation signal/terminator, mas (A. tumefaciens)
  Mutation: BsaI/BbsI sites removed by point-mutation
  Cloning method: Restriction Enzyme; 5′ cloning site BpiI (destroyed during cloning); 3′ cloning site BpiI (destroyed during cloning)
Terms and licenses: Academic/Nonprofit Terms; Industry Terms: Not Available to Industry
Depositor comments: insert can be released with BsaI
How to cite: pICH77901 was a gift from Sylvestre Marillonnet (Addgene plasmid # 50341 ; http://n2t.net/addgene:50341 ; RRID:Addgene_50341)
