>Addgene plasmid #50341 | pICH77901 | addgene partial sequence | sequence record 76422 | pBR322ori-F 5'-GGGAAACGCCTGGTATCTTT-3'
ATTTTTGTGATGCTCGTCAGGGGGGCGGAGCCTATGGAAAAACGCCAGCAACGCGGCCTTTTTACGGTTC
CTGGCCTTTTGCTGGCCTTTTGCTCACATGTTCTTTCCTGCGTTATCCCCTGATTCTGTGGATAACCGTA
TTACCGCCTTTGAGTGAGCTGATACCGCTCGCCGCAGCCGAACGACCGAGCGCAGCGAGTCAGTGAGCGA
GGAAGCGGAAGAGCGCCCAATACGCAAACCGCCTCTCCCCGCGCGTTGGCCGATTCATTAATCACTCTGT
GGTCTCAGCTTGGACTCCCATGTTGGCAAAGGCAACCAAACAAACAATGAATGATCCGCTCCTGCATATG
GGGCGGTTTGAGTATTTCAACTGCCATTTGGGCTGAATTGTAGACATGCTCCTGTCAGAAATTCCGTGAT
CTTACTCAATATTCAGTAATCTCGGCCAATATCCTAAATGTGCGTGGCTTTATCTGTCTTTGTATTGTTT
CATCAATTCATGTAACGTTTGCTTTTCTTATGAATTTTCAAATAAATTATCCGCTTGAGACCACGAAGTG
GCTCTTCAGTGGACGAAAGGGCCTCGTGATACGCCTATTTTTATAGGTTAATGTCATGATAATAATGGTT
TCTTAGACGTCAGGTGGCACTTTTCGGGGAAATGTGCGCGGAACCCCTATTTGTTTATTTTTCTAAATAC
ATTCAAATATGTATCCGCTCATGAGACAATAACCCTGATAAATGCTTCAATAATATTGAAAAAGGAAGAG
TATGCGCTCACGCAACTGGTCCAGAACCTTGACCGAACGCAGCGGTGGTAACGGCGCAGTGGCGGTTTTC
ATGGCTTGTTATGACTGTTTTTTTTTGGGGTACAGTCTATGCCTCGGGCATCC
